Addgene plasmid #211317: pBiT3.1-C_GNB1:1-340
Purpose: Mammalian expression of full-length human GNB1. C-terminal HiBiT tag.
Depositing lab: Cheryl Arrowsmith. Depositing organization: University of Toronto. Publication: A Target Class Ligandability Evaluation of WD40 Repeat-Containing Proteins. Ackloo S, Li F, Szewczyk M, Seitova A, Loppnau P, Zeng H, Xu J, Ahmad S, Arnautova YA, Baghaie AJ, Beldar S, Bolotokova A, Centrella PA, Chau I, Clark MA, Cuozzo JW, Dehghani-Tafti S, Disch JS, Dong A, Dumas A, Feng JA, Ghiabi P, Gibson E, Gilmer J, Goldman B, Green SR, Guie MA, Guilinger JP, Harms N, Herasymenko O, Houliston S, Hutchinson A, Kearnes S, Keefe AD, Kimani SW, Kramer T, Kutera M, Kwak HA, Lento C, Li Y, Liu J, Loup J, Machado RAC, Mulhern CJ, Perveen S, Righetto GL, Riley P, Shrestha S, Sigel EA, Silva M, Sintchak MD, Slakman BL, Taylor RD, Thompson J, Torng W, Underkoffler C, von Rechenberg M, Walsh RT, Watson I, Wilson DJ, Wolf E, Yadav M, Yazdi AK, Zhang J, Zhang Y, Santhakumar V, Edwards AM, Barsyte-Lovejoy D, Schapira M, Brown PJ, Halabelian L, Arrowsmith CH. J Med Chem. 2025 Jan 23;68(2):1092-1112. doi: 10.1021/acs.jmedchem.4c02010. Epub 2024 Nov 4. PubMed 39495097.
Backbone
  Vector backbone: pBiT3.1-C
  Backbone manufacturer: Promega
  Vector type: Mammalian Expression
  Selectable markers: Neomycin (select with G418)
Growth in bacteria
  Bacterial resistance: Kanamycin, 50 μg/mL
  Growth temperature: 37°C
  Growth strain: DH5alpha
  Copy number: High Copy
Gene/Insert
  Gene/Insert name: GNB1:M1-N340
  Species: H. sapiens (human)
  Insert size (bp): 1020
  Mutation: wild type
  Entrez Gene: GNB1 (a.k.a. HG2A, MDS, MRD42)
  Promoter: CMV
  Tag / fusion protein: GSSGGSSGVSGWRLFKKIS (C terminal on insert)
  Cloning method: Ligation Independent Cloning
  Sequencing primers: 5′ T7; 3′ TTGCTCAGCGGTGGCAGCAG
Resource information
  A portion of this plasmid was derived from a plasmid made by: Mammalian Gene Collection (BC008991.1)
Terms and licenses: Academic/Nonprofit Terms; Industry Terms: Not Available to Industry
Depositor comments: 5' Cloning Site: EcoR1 (not destroyed), 3' Cloning Site: Xho1 (not destroyed).
How to cite: pBiT3.1-C_GNB1:1-340 was a gift from Cheryl Arrowsmith (Addgene plasmid # 211317 ; http://n2t.net/addgene:211317 ; RRID:Addgene_211317)
