[The description below was written by a language model from this plasmid's Addgene catalogue record and pLannotate feature annotations shown in this document.]
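Description:
pBiT3.1-C_GNB1:1-340 is a mammalian expression plasmid built on Promega's pBiT3.1-C backbone. It carries full-length, wild-type human GNB1 (residues M1–N340, a 1020 bp insert derived from a Mammalian Gene Collection clone) fused at its C terminus to a short flexible glycine-serine linker and the HiBiT peptide. The automated annotation matches the coding sequence to the bovine orthologue, presumably because of high sequence conservation; the catalogue entry states the insert is human. Transcription is driven by the CMV immediate-early enhancer and promoter, followed by a chimeric β-globin/immunoglobulin intron that promotes efficient mRNA processing. It is terminated by an SV40 polyadenylation signal. A T7 promoter just upstream of the insert serves as a sequencing primer site and could support in vitro transcription. The insert was introduced by ligation-independent cloning, and the flanking EcoRI and XhoI sites were retained.

The plasmid replicates in E. coli at high copy from a ColE1/pUC-type origin and is selected with kanamycin through a neo (nptII) gene under the bacterial EM7 promoter, with a single loxP site just upstream. The catalogue lists neomycin/G418 as the mammalian selectable marker. However, the feature table shows no eukaryotic promoter directly upstream of neo, and it does show a separate SV40 promoter–blasticidin S deaminase–synthetic poly(A) cassette, so blasticidin may be the functional mammalian selection; the record does not resolve this discrepancy.

HiBiT is a small peptide that complements the LgBiT fragment to reconstitute NanoLuc luciferase, allowing luminescent quantification of the tagged protein. The construct comes from a study evaluating the ligandability of WD40 repeat proteins, suggesting use in cellular assays of GNB1 abundance, stability or ligand engagement, although the record does not specify the assay.
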