Features (pLannotate 1.2.2; 17 found; start..end, strand, type, name):
     24..105     -  polyA_signal   SV40 poly(A) signal: SV40 polyadenylation signal
    128..211     -  CDS            large T antigen (fragment): large T antigen from SV40 (simian virus 40)
    276..641     +  enhancer       CMV enhancer: human cytomegalovirus immediate early enhancer
    643..842     +  promoter       CMV promoter: human cytomegalovirus (CMV) immediate early promoter
    981..1113    +  intron         chimeric intron: chimera between introns from human β-globin and immunoglobulin heavy chain genes
   1157..1175    +  promoter       T7 promoter: promoter for bacteriophage T7 RNA polymerase
   1243..2262    +  CDS            GNB1 (sequence withheld): GBB1_BOVIN - Experimental evidence at protein level: Swiss-Prot protein existence level 1. Guanine nucleotide-binding proteins (G proteins) are involved as a modulator or transducer in various transmembrane signaling systems. The beta and gamma chains are required for the GTPase activity, for replacement of GDP by GTP, and for G protein-effector interaction. From Bos taurus (Bovine).
   2358..2385    +  CDS            SET1 (fragment): solubility-enhancement tag derived from T7 phage gene 10B
   2411..2532    -  polyA_signal   SV40 poly(A) signal: SV40 polyadenylation signal
   2555..2623    -  CDS            large T antigen (fragment): large T antigen from SV40 (simian virus 40)
   2647..2680    +  protein_bind   loxP: Cre-mediated recombination occurs in the 8-bp core sequence (GCATACAT). Cre recombinase
   2690..2737    +  promoter       EM7 promoter: synthetic bacterial promoter&nbsp
   2769..3560    +  CDS            neo: KKA2_KLEPN - Also known as kan, nptII. Experimental evidence at protein level: Swiss-Prot protein existence level 1. Resistance to kanamycin, neomycin, paromomycin, ribostamycin, butirosin and gentamicin B. From Klebsiella pneumoniae.
   3721..4309    -  rep_origin     ori: high-copy-number ColE1/pMB1/pBR322/pUC origin of replication
   4435..4483    -  polyA_signal   poly(A) signal: synthetic polyadenylation signal
   4507..4905    -  CDS            BSD: blasticidin S deaminase; Aspergillus terreus BSD; confers resistance to blasticidin
   4936..5293    -  promoter       SV40 promoter: SV40 enhancer and early promoter
>Addgene plasmid #211317 | pBiT3.1-C_GNB1:1-340 | addgene full sequence | sequence record 423464 | Addgene NGS Result
AAGACGCGTTAATTAAGACGTCGGCAGTGAAAAAAATGCTTTATTTGTGAAATTTGTGATGCTATTGCTT
TATTTGTAACCATTATAAGCTGCAATAAACAAGTTAACAACAACAATTGCATTCATTTTATGTTTCAGGT
TCAGGGGGAGGTGTGGGAGGTTTTTTAAAGCAAGTAAAACCTCTACAAATGTGGTATGGCTGATTATGAT
CCGCGGCCGCAATACGTCGACGTTATCAGCTGACTTCGTACGAGAGCCTAGGATTATGGCGCGCCACTAG
TTATTAATAGTAATCAATTACGGGGTCATTAGTTCATAGCCCATATATGGAGTTCCGCGTTACATAACTT
ACGGTAAATGGCCCGCCTGGCTGACCGCCCAACGACCCCCGCCCATTGACGTCAATAATGACGTATGTTC
CCATAGTAACGCCAATAGGGACTTTCCATTGACGTCAATGGGTGGAGTATTTACGGTAAACTGCCCACTT
GGCAGTACATCAAGTGTATCATATGCCAAGTCCGCCCCCTATTGACGTCAATGACGGTAAATGGCCCGCC
TGGCATTATGCCCAGTACATGACCTTACGGGACTTTCCTACTTGGCAGTACATCTACGTATTAGTCATCG
CTATTACCATGGTGATGCGGTTTTGGCAGTACACCAATGGGCGTGGATAGCGGTTTGACTCACGGGGATT
TCCAAGTCTCCACCCCATTGACGTCAATGGGAGTTTGTTTTGGCACCAAAATCAACGGGACTTTCCAAAA
TGTCGTAATAACCCCGCCCCGTTGACGCAAATGGGCGGTAGGCGTGTACGGTGGGAGGTCTATATAAGCA
GAGCTGGTTTAGTGAACCGTCAGATCACTAGAATCTTTATTGCGGTAGTTTATCACAGTTAAATTGCTAA
CGCAGTCAGTGCTTCTGACACAACAGTCTCGAACTTAAGCTGCAGAAGTTGGTCGTGAGGCACTGGGCAG
GTAAGTATCAAGGTTACAAGACAGGTTTAAGGAGACCAATAGAAACTGGGCTTGTCGAGACAGAGAAGAC
TCTTGCGTTTCTGATAGGCACCTATTGGTCTTACTGACATCCACTTTGCCTTTCTCTCCACAGGTGTCCA
CTCCCAGTTCAATTACAGCTCTTAAGGCTAGAGTATTAATACGACTCACTATAGGGGCGATCGCAACAAG
CTTCGGGAAGATCTGGAGCTAGCGGCGGGGGATCCGGTGGGAATTCGACACC
[1032 nt withheld, positions 1243-2274]
GGGAGCTCCGGTGTGAGCGGCTGGCGGCTGTTCAAGAAGATTAGCTAAGTTTAAACGGCCGCGACTCTAG
ACTGCAGGCATGCAAGCTGATTTGGCTGCTGCCACCGCTGAGCAAGGCCGCTTCGAGCAGACATGATAAG
ATACATTGATGAGTTTGGACAAACCACAACTAGAATGCAGTGAAAAAAATGCTTTATTTGTGAAATTTGT
GATGCTATTGCTTTATTTGTAACCATTATAAGCTGCAATAAACAAGTTAACAACAACAATTGCATTCATT
TTATGTTTCAGGTTCAGGGGGAGATGTGGGAGGTTTTTTTAAGCAAGTAAAACCTCTACAAATGTGGTAA
AATCTTAATTAAGACTTCTAATATAACTTCGTATAGCATACATTATACGAAGTTATGGTTCCACTGTTGA
CAATTAATCATCGGCATAGTATATCGGCATAGTATAATACGACAAGGTGAGGAACTAAACCCAGGAGGCA
GATCATGATTGAACAAGATGGATTGCACGCAGGTTCTCCGGCCGCTTGGGTGGAGAGGCTATTCGGCTAT
GACTGGGCACAACAGACAATCGGCTGCTCTGATGCCGCCGTGTTCCGGCTGTCAGCGCAGGGGCGCCCGG
TTCTTTTTGTCAAGACCGACCTGTCCGGTGCCCTGAATGAACTGCAGGACGAGGCAGCGCGGCTATCGTG
GCTGGCCACGACGGGCGTTCCTTGCGCAGCTGTGCTCGACGTTGTCACTGAAGCGGGAAGGGACTGGCTG
CTATTGGGCGAAGTGCCGGGGCAGGATCTCCTGTCATCTCACCTTGCTCCTGCCGAGAAAGTATCCATCA
TGGCTGATGCAATGCGGCGGCTGCATACGCTTGATCCGGCTACCTGCCCATTCGACCACCAAGCGAAACA
TCGCATCGAGCGAGCACGTACTCGGATGGAAGCCGGTCTTGTCGATCAGGATGATCTGGACGAAGAGCAT
CAGGGGCTCGCGCCAGCCGAACTGTTCGCCAGGCTCAAGGCGCGCATGCCCGACGGCGAGGATCTCGTCG
TGACCCATGGCGATGCCTGCTTGCCGAATATCATGGTGGAAAATGGCCGCTTTTCTGGATTCATCGACTG
TGGCCGGCTGGGTGTGGCGGACCGCTATCAGGACATAGCGTTGGCTACCCGTGATATTGCTGAAGAGCTT
GGCGGCGAATGGGCTGACCGCTTCCTCGTGCTTTACGGTATCGCCGCTCCCGATTCGCAGCGCATCGCCT
TCTATCGCCTTCTTGACGAGTTCTTCTGATTCGAAATGACCGACCAAGCGACGCCCAACCGGTATCAGCT
CACTCAAAGGCGGTAATACGGTTATCCACAGAATCAGGGGATAACGCAGGAAAGAACATGTGAGCAAAAG
GCCAGCAAAAGGCCAGGAACCGTAAAAAGGCCGCGTTGCTGGCGTTTTTCCATAGGCTCCGCCCCCCTGA
CGAGCATCACAAAAATCGACGCTCAAGTCAGAGGTGGCGAAACCCGACAGGACTATAAAGATACCAGGCG
TTTCCCCCTGGAAGCTCCCTCGTGCGCTCTCCTGTTCCGACCCTGCCGCTTACCGGATACCTGTCCGCCT
TTCTCCCTTCGGGAAGCGTGGCGCTTTCTCATAGCTCACGCTGTAGGTATCTCAGTTCGGTGTAGGTCGT
TCGCTCCAAGCTGGGCTGTGTGCACGAACCCCCCGTTCAGCCCGACCGCTGCGCCTTATCCGGTAACTAT
CGTCTTGAGTCCAACCCGGTAAGACACGACTTATCGCCACTGGCAGCAGCCACTGGTAACAGGATTAGCA
GAGCGAGGTATGTAGGCGGTGCTACAGAGTTCTTGAAGTGGTGGCCTAACTACGGCTACACTAGAAGGAC
AGTATTTGGTATCTGCGCTCTGCTGAAGCCAGTTACCTTCGGAAAAAGAGTTGGTAGCTCTTGATCCGGC
AAACAAACCACCGCTGGTAGCGGTGGTTTTTTTGTTTGCAAGCAGCAGATTACGCGCAGAAAAAAAGGAT
TTCAAGAAGATCCTTTGATCTTTTCTACGGGGTCTGACGCTCAGTGGAACGAAAACTCACGTTAAGGGAT
TTTGGTCATGAGATTATCAAAAAGGATCTTCACCTAGATCCTTTTATAGTCCGGAATCGTCACACAAAAA
ACCAACACACAGATGTAATGAAAATAAAGATATTTTATTGCGGCCATCGTGATGGCTAGAGTTTAGCCCT
CCCACACATAACCAGAGGGCAGCAATTCACGAATCCCAACTGCCGTCGGCTGTCCATCACTGTCCTTCAC
TATGGCTTTGATCCCAGGATGCAGATCGAGAAGCACCTGTCGGCACCGTCCGCAGGGGCTCAAGATGCCC
CTGTTCTCATTTCCGATCGCGACGATACAAGTCAGGTTGCCAGCTGCCGCAGCAGCAGCAGTGCCCAGCA
CCACGAGTTCTGCACAAGGTCCCCCAGTAAAATGATATACATTGACACCAGTGAAGATGCGGCCGTCGCT
AGAGAGAGCTGCGCTGGCGACGCTGTAGTCTTCAGAGATGGGGATGCTGTTGATTGTAGCCGTTGCTCTT
TCAATGAGGGTGGATTCTTCTTGAGACAAAGGCTTGGCCATGGTGGCGCTAGTGTCAGAAGAATCGAGCT
TTTTGCAAAAGCCTAGGCCTCCAAAAAAGCCTCCTCACTACTTCTGGAATAGCTCAGAGGCCGAGGCGGC
CTCGGCCTCTGCATAAATAAAAAAAATTAGTCAGCCATGGGGCGGAGAATGGGCGGAACTGGGCGGAGTT
AGGGGCGGGATGGGCGGAGTTAGGGGCGGGACTATGGTTGCTGACTAATTGAGATGCATGCTTTGCATAC
TTCTGCCTGCTGGGGAGCCTGGGGACTTTCCACACCTGGTTGCTGACTAATTGAGATGCATGCTTTGCAT
ACTTCTGCCTGCTGGGGAGCCTGGGGACTTTCCACACCCTAACTGACACACATTCCACAGCTGGTTCTTT
CCGCCTCAGAAGGTACCTAACCAAGTTCCTCTTTCAGAGGTTATTTCAGGCCATGGTGCTGCGC
