>Addgene plasmid #211317 | pBiT3.1-C_GNB1:1-340 | depositor partial sequence | sequence record 412112 | Insert sequence
[1020 nt withheld, positions 1-1020]
